Addgene plasmid #236996: FBXO42-NanoLuc Vector
Purpose: Express FBXO42-NanoLuc(R) Fusion Protein in Mammalian Cells under a CMV promoter
Depositing lab: Promega Corporation.
Backbone
  Vector backbone: pFC32K Nluc CMV-neo Flexi(R) Vector
  Vector type: Mammalian Expression
  Selectable markers: Neomycin (select with G418)
Growth in bacteria
  Bacterial resistance: Kanamycin, 50 μg/mL
  Growth temperature: 37°C
  Growth strain: DH5alpha
  Copy number: High Copy
Gene/Insert
  Gene/Insert name: FBXO42
  Species: H. sapiens (human)
  Mutation: None
  Entrez Gene: FBXO42 (a.k.a. Fbx42, JFK)
  Promoter: CMV
  Tag / fusion protein: NanoLuc (R) (C terminal on backbone)
  Cloning method: Other
Terms and licenses: Academic/Nonprofit Terms; Industry Terms
How to cite: FBXO42-NanoLuc Vector was a gift from Promega Corporation (Addgene plasmid # 236996 ; http://n2t.net/addgene:236996 ; RRID:Addgene_236996)
