[The description below was written by a language model from this plasmid's Addgene catalogue record and pLannotate feature annotations shown in this document.]
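Description:
FBXO42-NanoLuc Vector is a 6,894 nt mammalian expression plasmid built on the pFC32K Nluc CMV-neo Flexi Vector backbone, designed to produce human FBXO42 fused at its C terminus to NanoLuc luciferase. It replicates in E. coli from a high-copy ColE1/pUC-type origin, and a ColE1-derived cer site is present to help keep the plasmid monomeric. A single neo (nptII) coding sequence serves both hosts. An EM7 bacterial promoter drives it to confer kanamycin resistance in bacteria, while an upstream SV40 enhancer/early promoter and a downstream synthetic poly(A) signal allow G418 selection of stably transfected mammalian cells.

The expression cassette begins with the CMV immediate-early enhancer and promoter, which span the numbering origin of the circular sequence. They are followed by a chimeric β-globin/immunoglobulin heavy-chain intron that generally improves transcript processing and expression. A T7 promoter sits just upstream of the open reading frame and could support in vitro transcription or cell-free expression, with a T7 terminator fragment downstream. The unmutated FBXO42 coding sequence (also known as JFK) encodes the substrate-recognition F-box subunit of an SCF-type E3 ubiquitin ligase that targets p53 for ubiquitination and degradation. It is followed after a short gap by human codon-optimised Nluc, and an SV40 poly(A) signal lies downstream of the cassette. Several other short annotations (MCS, SET1, M13 ori, bom, large T antigen and tnpA fragments) appear to be partial matches to backbone remnants rather than functional parts.

The stated purpose is simply CMV-driven expression of the FBXO42-NanoLuc fusion in mammalian cells. Such a fusion gives the protein a small, bright luminescent tag, but the record does not name a specific assay.
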