Features (pLannotate 1.2.2; 20 found; start..end, strand, type, name):
    246..378     +  intron         chimeric intron: chimera between introns from human β-globin and immunoglobulin heavy chain genes
    422..440     +  promoter       T7 promoter: promoter for bacteriophage T7 RNA polymerase
    454..2604    +  CDS            FBXO42: FBX42_HUMAN - Also known as FBX42, JFK, KIAA1332. Experimental evidence at protein level: Swiss-Prot protein existence level 1. Substrate-recognition component of some SCF (SKP1-CUL1-F-box protein)-type E3 ubiquitin ligase complex. Specifically recognizes p53/TP53, promoting its ubiquitination and degradation. From Homo sapiens (Human).
   2626..3138    +  CDS            Nluc: NanoLuc® luciferase human codon-optimized
   3147..3176    +  misc_feature   MCS (fragment): pUC18/19 multiple cloning site
   3183..3232    +  CDS            SET1 (fragment): solubility-enhancement tag derived from T7 phage gene 10B
   3240..3259    +  terminator     T7 terminator (fragment): transcription terminator for bacteriophage T7 RNA polymerase
   3281..3402    -  polyA_signal   SV40 poly(A) signal: SV40 polyadenylation signal
   3425..3493    -  CDS            large T antigen (fragment): large T antigen from SV40 (simian virus 40)
   3498..3530    +  rep_origin     M13 ori (fragment): M13 bacteriophage origin of replication; arrow indicates direction of (+) strand synthesis
   3531..3582    -  misc_feature   bom (fragment): basis of mobility region from pBR322
   3647..4004    +  promoter       SV40 promoter: SV40 enhancer and early promoter
   4019..4066    +  promoter       EM7 promoter: synthetic bacterial promoter&nbsp
   4098..4889    +  CDS            neo: KKA2_KLEPN - Also known as kan, nptII. Experimental evidence at protein level: Swiss-Prot protein existence level 1. Resistance to kanamycin, neomycin, paromomycin, ribostamycin, butirosin and gentamicin B. From Klebsiella pneumoniae.
   4956..5004    +  polyA_signal   poly(A) signal: synthetic polyadenylation signal
   5025..5114    -  CDS            tnpA (fragment): TN5P_ECOLX - Also known as tnp. Experimental evidence at protein level: Swiss-Prot protein existence level 1. Mediates transposition of transposon Tn5 by a 'cut and paste' mechanism. First, the monomeric transposase binds the 19 bp inverted DNA repeats flanking the transposon. Then, dimerization of the DNA- bound transposase creates a synaptic DNA complex. After nicking of the first DNA strand, excision of the transposon proceeds through a series of intermediates. The transposase then mediates the insertion of the transposon at a new site by strand transfer. The activity of the wild- type tran
   5243..5831    -  rep_origin     ori: high-copy-number ColE1/pMB1/pBR322/pUC origin of replication
   5947..6230    +  misc_feature   cer region: ColE1-derived recombination site that helps to maintain plasmids as monomers
   6423..6800    +  enhancer       CMV enhancer: human cytomegalovirus immediate early enhancer
   6802..107     +  promoter       CMV promoter (across the origin): human cytomegalovirus (CMV) immediate early promoter
>Addgene plasmid #236996 | FBXO42-NanoLuc Vector | addgene full sequence | sequence record 471659 | Addgene NGS Result
TGTTTTGGCACCAAAATCAACGGGACTTTCCAAAATGTCGTAATAACCCCGCCCCGTTGACGCAAATGGG
CGGTAGGCGTGTACGGTGGGAGGTCTATATAAGCAGAGCTGGTTTAGTGAACCGTCAGATCACTAGAAGC
TTTATTGCGGTAGTTTATCACAGTTAAATTGCTAACGCAGTCAGTGCTTCTGACACAACAGTCTCGAACT
TAAGCTGCAGAAGTTGGTCGTGAGGCACTGGGCAGGTAAGTATCAAGGTTACAAGACAGGTTTAAGGAGA
CCAATAGAAACTGGGCTTGTCGAGACAGAGAAGACTCTTGCGTTTCTGATAGGCACCTATTGGTCTTACT
GACATCCACTTTGCCTTTCTCTCCACAGGTGTCCACTCCCAGTTCAATTACAGCTCTTAAGGCTAGAGTA
TTAATACGACTCACTATAGGGCTAGCGATCGCCATGGCCAGCTCCTCGGACAGTGAAGATGACAGTTTCA
TGGCTGTGGACCAGGAAGAAACTGTGCTGGAAGGGACAATGGATCAAGATGAGGAGCCCCACCCAGTATT
GGAGGCTGAGGAGACTAGACATAATAGGTCCATGTCGGAGCTGCCAGAAGAGGTTTTGGAGTATATCCTG
TCCTTTCTCTCACCGTATCAGGAACACAAAACTGCGGCCCTTGTCTGCAAACAGTGGTATCGACTTATCA
AAGGTGTAGCCCATCAGTGTTATCATGGTTTCATGAAGGCTGTCCAGGAAGGAAACATTCAGTGGGAGAG
CCGTACCTATCCTTATCCTGGAACCCCAATCACTCAGCGCTTCTCGCACAGTGCATGCTATTATGATGCT
AATCAGTCTATGTATGTGTTTGGAGGCTGTACCCAGAGCAGCTGCAATGCTGCTTTCAATGACCTCTGGA
GACTTGACCTAAACAGCAAAGAGTGGATCCGACCTTTGGCTTCAGGGTCCTATCCTTCCCCCAAAGCTGG
AGCAACTCTGGTCGTGTACAAGGACTTGCTAGTGCTGTTTGGTGGCTGGACGCGGCCAAGCCCTTATCCC
CTACACCAGCCAGAGAGATTCTTTGATGAAATACACACTTACTCACCCTCTAAAAATTGGTGGAACTGCA
TTGTGACAACCCATGGGCCACCTCCCATGGCTGGCCACTCCTCCTGTGTGATAGATGATAAAATGATTGT
CTTTGGTGGCTCTTTAGGATCCCGGCAAATGAGCAATGATGTCTGGGTCCTTGACCTTGAGCAGTGGGCG
TGGTCCAAGCCGAACATCTCTGGCCCCAGTCCTCATCCTCGAGGTGGCCAATCTCAGATTGTCATAGATG
ATGCAACTATCTTAATCCTCGGAGGGTGTGGCGGTCCCAATGCTCTATTCAAGGATGCTTGGTTGTTGCA
CATGCATTCTGGTCCTTGGGCCTGGCAGCCACTCAAGGTAGAAAATGAAGAGCATGGGGCCCCAGAACTG
TGGTGCCATCCAGCTTGCCGGGTGGGACAGTGTGTGGTGGTCTTCAGCCAGGCTCCTAGTGGGAGAGCCC
CACTCAGCCCCAGTTTGAACTCTCGCCCATCACCTATCAGTGCCACTCCTCCAGCTCTCGTTCCTGAAAC
CCGAGAGTACCGCTCTCAGTCTCCAGTAAGAAGCATGGATGAAGCTCCTTGTGTTAACGGCCGCTGGGGA
ACACTGAGACCCAGGGCTCAAAGGCAGACTCCTTCAGGTTCCCGGGAAGGGAGCCTTTCCCCAGCCAGAG
GAGACGGCTCTCCTATCCTCAATGGTGGGAGTTTGTCTCCAGGAACGGCAGCTGTGGGTGGCTCTTCTTT
GGACAGTCCTGTACAGGCCATATCTCCAAGTACTCCATCTGCTCCTGAAGGATACGACCTGAAAATAGGA
CTTTCTTTGGCCCCCCGACGAGGATCACTACCAGATCAGAAAGATCTGAGATTAGGATCCATAGATCTGA
ATTGGGATCTGAAACCCGCTTCCAGTAGTAATCCCATGGATGGCATGGACAATAGGACAGTTGGGGGAAG
TATGAGACACCCTCCTGAACAGACAAATGGTGTGCATACCCCACCTCACGTGGCCAGTGCCCTTGCAGGG
GCCGTCTCCCCAGGTGCCCTGCGTCGGAGTCTGGAAGCCATCAAAGCGATGTCCTCCAAAGGCCCCTCGG
CCTCTGCAGCACTAAGTCCTCCTCTTGGGTCTTCTCCAGGCTCTCCTGGGAGCCAGAGTTTGAGCAGTGG
AGAAACAGTGCCCATCCCTCGCCCAGGGCCTGCCCAAGGAGATGGACATTCCTTACCTCCCATTGCTCGC
CGCCTGGGCCACCACCCTCCACAGTCCCTAAATGTTGGCAAACCCCTATACCAGAGTATGAACTGCAAGC
CCATGCAGATGTACGTGCTGGACATTAAAGACACCAAGGAGAAGGGGCGGGTCAAATGGAAAGTATTTAA
TAGCAGTTCTGTGGTTGGACCTCCTGAAACCAGCCTGCATACCGTGGTACAAGGCAGGGGTGAACTCATC
ATATTTGGAGGACTCATGGACAAGAAACAGAATGTGAAGTACTATCCAAAAACAAACGCCTTGTACTTTG
TACGAGCAAAGAGAGTTTCTCTCGGCTCGAGCGGCGTCTTCACACTCGAAGATTTCGTTGGGGACTGGCG
ACAGACAGCCGGCTACAACCTGGACCAAGTCCTTGAACAGGGAGGTGTGTCCAGTTTGTTTCAGAATCTC
GGGGTGTCCGTAACTCCGATCCAAAGGATTGTCCTGAGCGGTGAAAATGGGCTGAAGATCGACATCCATG
TCATCATCCCGTATGAAGGTCTGAGCGGCGACCAAATGGGCCAGATCGAAAAAATTTTTAAGGTGGTGTA
CCCTGTGGATGATCATCACTTTAAGGTGATCCTGCACTATGGCACACTGGTAATCGACGGGGTTACGCCG
AACATGATCGACTATTTCGGACGGCCGTATGAAGGCATCGCCGTGTTCGACGGCAAAAAGATCACTGTAA
CAGGGACCCTGTGGAACGGCAACAAAATTATCGACGAGCGCCTGATCAACCCCGACGGCTCCCTGCTGTT
CCGAGTAACCATCAACGGAGTGACCGGCTGGCGGCTGTGCGAACGCATTCTGGCGTAAGGCCGCGACTCT
AGAGTCGACCTGCAGGCATGCAAGCTGATCCGGCTGCTAACAAAGCCCGAAAGGAAGCTGAGTTGGCTGC
TGCCACCGCTGAGCAATAACTAGCATAACCCCTTGGGGCGGCCGCTTCGAGCAGACATGATAAGATACAT
TGATGAGTTTGGACAAACCACAACTAGAATGCAGTGAAAAAAATGCTTTATTTGTGAAATTTGTGATGCT
ATTGCTTTATTTGTAACCATTATAAGCTGCAATAAACAAGTTAACAACAACAATTGCATTCATTTTATGT
TTCAGGTTCAGGGGGAGATGTGGGAGGTTTTTTTAAGCAAGTAAAACCTCTACAAATGTGGTAAAATCGA
ATTTTAACAAAATATTAACGCTTACAATTTCCTGATGCGGTATTTTCTCCTTACGCATCTGTGCGGTATT
TCACACCGCATACGCGGATCTGCGCAGCACCATGGCCTGAAATAACCTCTGAAAGAGGAACTTGGTTAGG
TACCTTCTGAGGCGGAAAGAACCAGCTGTGGAATGTGTGTCAGTTAGGGTGTGGAAAGTCCCCAGGCTCC
CCAGCAGGCAGAAGTATGCAAAGCATGCATCTCAATTAGTCAGCAACCAGGTGTGGAAAGTCCCCAGGCT
CCCCAGCAGGCAGAAGTATGCAAAGCATGCATCTCAATTAGTCAGCAACCATAGTCCCGCCCCTAACTCC
GCCCATCCCGCCCCTAACTCCGCCCAGTTCCGCCCATTCTCCGCCCCATGGCTGACTAATTTTTTTTATT
TATGCAGAGGCCGAGGCCGCCTCGGCCTCTGAGCTATTCCAGAAGTAGTGAGGAGGCTTTTTTGGAGGCC
TAGGCTTTTGCAAAAAGCTTAATTAACTGTTGACAATTAATCATCGGCATAGTATATCGGCATAGTATAA
TACGACAAGGTGAGGAACTAAACCCAGGAGGCAGATCATGATTGAACAAGATGGATTGCACGCAGGTTCT
CCGGCCGCTTGGGTGGAGAGGCTATTCGGCTATGACTGGGCACAACAGACAATCGGCTGCTCTGATGCCG
CCGTGTTCCGGCTGTCAGCGCAGGGGCGCCCGGTTCTTTTTGTCAAGACCGACCTGTCCGGTGCCCTGAA
TGAACTGCAGGACGAGGCAGCGCGGCTATCGTGGCTGGCCACGACGGGCGTTCCTTGCGCAGCTGTGCTC
GACGTTGTCACTGAAGCGGGAAGGGACTGGCTGCTATTGGGCGAAGTGCCGGGGCAGGATCTCCTGTCAT
CTCACCTTGCTCCTGCCGAGAAAGTATCCATCATGGCTGATGCAATGCGGCGGCTGCATACGCTTGATCC
GGCTACCTGCCCATTCGACCACCAAGCGAAACATCGCATCGAGCGAGCACGTACTCGGATGGAAGCCGGT
CTTGTCGATCAGGATGATCTGGACGAAGAGCATCAGGGGCTCGCGCCAGCCGAACTGTTCGCCAGGCTCA
AGGCGCGCATGCCCGACGGCGAGGATCTCGTCGTGACCCATGGCGATGCCTGCTTGCCGAATATCATGGT
GGAAAATGGCCGCTTTTCTGGATTCATCGACTGTGGCCGGCTGGGTGTGGCGGACCGCTATCAGGACATA
GCGTTGGCTACCCGTGATATTGCTGAAGAGCTTGGCGGCGAATGGGCTGACCGCTTCCTCGTGCTTTACG
GTATCGCCGCTCCCGATTCGCAGCGCATCGCCTTCTATCGCCTTCTTGACGAGTTCTTCTGAGCGGGACT
CTGGGGTTCGAAATGACCGACCAAGCGACGCCCAACCTGCCATCACGATGGCCGCAATAAAATATCTTTA
TTTTCATTACATCTGTGTGTTGGTTTTTTGTGTGAATCGATAGCGATAAGGATCCTCTTTGCGCTTGCGT
TTTCCCTTGTCCAGATAGCCCAGTAGCTGACATTCATCCGGGGTCAGCACCGTTTCTGCGGACTGGCTTT
CTACCCGGTATCAGCTCACTCAAAGGCGGTAATACGGTTATCCACAGAATCAGGGGATAACGCAGGAAAG
AACATGTGAGCAAAAGGCCAGCAAAAGGCCAGGAACCGTAAAAAGGCCGCGTTGCTGGCGTTTTTCCATA
GGCTCCGCCCCCCTGACGAGCATCACAAAAATCGACGCTCAAGTCAGAGGTGGCGAAACCCGACAGGACT
ATAAAGATACCAGGCGTTTCCCCCTGGAAGCTCCCTCGTGCGCTCTCCTGTTCCGACCCTGCCGCTTACC
GGATACCTGTCCGCCTTTCTCCCTTCGGGAAGCGTGGCGCTTTCTCATAGCTCACGCTGTAGGTATCTCA
GTTCGGTGTAGGTCGTTCGCTCCAAGCTGGGCTGTGTGCACGAACCCCCCGTTCAGCCCGACCGCTGCGC
CTTATCCGGTAACTATCGTCTTGAGTCCAACCCGGTAAGACACGACTTATCGCCACTGGCAGCAGCCACT
GGTAACAGGATTAGCAGAGCGAGGTATGTAGGCGGTGCTACAGAGTTCTTGAAGTGGTGGCCTAACTACG
GCTACACTAGAAGGACAGTATTTGGTATCTGCGCTCTGCTGAAGCCAGTTACCTTCGGAAAAAGAGTTGG
TAGCTCTTGATCCGGCAAACAAACCACCGCTGGTAGCGGTGGTTTTTTTGTTTGCAAGCAGCAGATTACG
CGCAGAAAAAAAGGATTTCAAGAAGATCCTTTGATCTTTTCTACGGGGTCTGACGCTCAGTGGAACGAAA
ACTCACGTTAAGGGATTTTGGTCATGAGATTATCAAAAAGGATCTTCACCTAGATCCTTTTATAGTCCGG
AAATACAGGAACGCACGCTGGATGGCCCTTCGCTGGGATGGTGAAACCATGAAAAATGGCAGCTTCAGTG
GATTAAGTGGGGGTAATGTGGCCTGTACCCTCTGGTTGCATAGGTATTCATACGGTTAAAATTTATCAGG
CGCGATTGCGGCAGTTTTTCGGGTGGTTTGTTGCCATTTTTACCTGTCTGCTGCCGTGATCGCGCTGAAC
GCGTTTTAGCGGTGCGTACAATTAAGGGATTATGGTAAATCCACTTACTGTCTGCCCTCGTAGCCATCGA
GATAAACCGCAGTACTCCGGCCACGATGCGTCCGGCGTAGAGGATCGAGATCTTCAATATTGGCCATTAG
CCATATTATTCATTGGTTATATAGCATAAATCAATATTGGCTATTGGCCATTGCATACGTTGTATCTATA
TCATAATATGTACATTTATATTGGCTCATGTCCAATATGACCGCCATGTTGGCATTGATTATTGACTAGT
TATTAATAGTAATCAATTACGGGGTCATTAGTTCATAGCCCATATATGGAGTTCCGCGTTACATAACTTA
CGGTAAATGGCCCGCCTGGCTGACCGCCCAACGACCCCCGCCCATTGACGTCAATAATGACGTATGTTCC
CATAGTAACGCCAATAGGGACTTTCCATTGACGTCAATGGGTGGAGTATTTACGGTAAACTGCCCACTTG
GCAGTACATCAAGTGTATCATATGCCAAGTCCGCCCCCTATTGACGTCAATGACGGTAAATGGCCCGCCT
GGCATTATGCCCAGTACATGACCTTACGGGACTTTCCTACTTGGCAGTACATCTACGTATTAGTCATCGC
TATTACCATGGTGATGCGGTTTTGGCAGTACACCAATGGGCGTGGATAGCGGTTTGACTCACGGGGATTT
CCAAGTCTCCACCCCATTGACGTCAATGGGAGTT
