>Addgene plasmid #236996 | FBXO42-NanoLuc Vector | depositor partial sequence | sequence record 470517 | FBXO42-NanoLuc Vector sequence 2164 bps
GCGATCGCCATGGCCAGCTCCTCGGACAGTGAAGATGACAGTTTCATGGCTGTGGACCAGGAAGAAACTG
TGCTGGAAGGGACAATGGATCAAGATGAGGAGCCCCACCCAGTATTGGAGGCTGAGGAGACTAGACATAA
TAGGTCCATGTCGGAGCTGCCAGAAGAGGTTTTGGAGTATATCCTGTCCTTTCTCTCACCGTATCAGGAA
CACAAAACTGCGGCCCTTGTCTGCAAACAGTGGTATCGACTTATCAAAGGTGTAGCCCATCAGTGTTATC
ATGGTTTCATGAAGGCTGTCCAGGAAGGAAACATTCAGTGGGAGAGCCGTACCTATCCTTATCCTGGAAC
CCCAATCACTCAGCGCTTCTCGCACAGTGCATGCTATTATGATGCTAATCAGTCTATGTATGTGTTTGGA
GGCTGTACCCAGAGCAGCTGCAATGCTGCTTTCAATGACCTCTGGAGACTTGACCTAAACAGCAAAGAGT
GGATCCGACCTTTGGCTTCAGGGTCCTATCCTTCCCCCAAAGCTGGAGCAACTCTGGTCGTGTACAAGGA
CTTGCTAGTGCTGTTTGGTGGCTGGACGCGGCCAAGCCCTTATCCCCTACACCAGCCAGAGAGATTCTTT
GATGAAATACACACTTACTCACCCTCTAAAAATTGGTGGAACTGCATTGTGACAACCCATGGGCCACCTC
CCATGGCTGGCCACTCCTCCTGTGTGATAGATGATAAAATGATTGTCTTTGGTGGCTCTTTAGGATCCCG
GCAAATGAGCAATGATGTCTGGGTCCTTGACCTTGAGCAGTGGGCGTGGTCCAAGCCGAACATCTCTGGC
CCCAGTCCTCATCCTCGAGGTGGCCAATCTCAGATTGTCATAGATGATGCAACTATCTTAATCCTCGGAG
GGTGTGGCGGTCCCAATGCTCTATTCAAGGATGCTTGGTTGTTGCACATGCATTCTGGTCCTTGGGCCTG
GCAGCCACTCAAGGTAGAAAATGAAGAGCATGGGGCCCCAGAACTGTGGTGCCATCCAGCTTGCCGGGTG
GGACAGTGTGTGGTGGTCTTCAGCCAGGCTCCTAGTGGGAGAGCCCCACTCAGCCCCAGTTTGAACTCTC
GCCCATCACCTATCAGTGCCACTCCTCCAGCTCTCGTTCCTGAAACCCGAGAGTACCGCTCTCAGTCTCC
AGTAAGAAGCATGGATGAAGCTCCTTGTGTTAACGGCCGCTGGGGAACACTGAGACCCAGGGCTCAAAGG
CAGACTCCTTCAGGTTCCCGGGAAGGGAGCCTTTCCCCAGCCAGAGGAGACGGCTCTCCTATCCTCAATG
GTGGGAGTTTGTCTCCAGGAACGGCAGCTGTGGGTGGCTCTTCTTTGGACAGTCCTGTACAGGCCATATC
TCCAAGTACTCCATCTGCTCCTGAAGGATACGACCTGAAAATAGGACTTTCTTTGGCCCCCCGACGAGGA
TCACTACCAGATCAGAAAGATCTGAGATTAGGATCCATAGATCTGAATTGGGATCTGAAACCCGCTTCCA
GTAGTAATCCCATGGATGGCATGGACAATAGGACAGTTGGGGGAAGTATGAGACACCCTCCTGAACAGAC
AAATGGTGTGCATACCCCACCTCACGTGGCCAGTGCCCTTGCAGGGGCCGTCTCCCCAGGTGCCCTGCGT
CGGAGTCTGGAAGCCATCAAAGCGATGTCCTCCAAAGGCCCCTCGGCCTCTGCAGCACTAAGTCCTCCTC
TTGGGTCTTCTCCAGGCTCTCCTGGGAGCCAGAGTTTGAGCAGTGGAGAAACAGTGCCCATCCCTCGCCC
AGGGCCTGCCCAAGGAGATGGACATTCCTTACCTCCCATTGCTCGCCGCCTGGGCCACCACCCTCCACAG
TCCCTAAATGTTGGCAAACCCCTATACCAGAGTATGAACTGCAAGCCCATGCAGATGTACGTGCTGGACA
TTAAAGACACCAAGGAGAAGGGGCGGGTCAAATGGAAAGTATTTAATAGCAGTTCTGTGGTTGGACCTCC
TGAAACCAGCCTGCATACCGTGGTACAAGGCAGGGGTGAACTCATCATATTTGGAGGACTCATGGACAAG
AAACAGAATGTGAAGTACTATCCAAAAACAAACGCCTTGTACTTTGTACGAGCAAAGAGAGTTT
